>Addgene plasmid #127492 | pcDNA3.1/NDUFS2 _2-33/myc-His | addgene full sequence | sequence record 250182 | Addgene NGS Result
TTTAAGCTACAACAAGGCAAGGCTTGACCGACAATTGCATGAAGAATCTGCTTAGGGTTAGGCGTTTTGC
GCTGCTTCGCGATGTACGGGCCAGATATACGCGTTGACATTGATTATTGACTAGTTATTAATAGTAATCA
ATTACGGGGTCATTAGTTCATAGCCCATATATGGAGTTCCGCGTTACATAACTTACGGTAAATGGCCCGC
CTGGCTGACCGCCCAACGACCCCCGCCCATTGACGTCAATAATGACGTATGTTCCCATAGTAACGCCAAT
AGGGACTTTCCATTGACGTCAATGGGTGGAGTATTTACGGTAAACTGCCCACTTGGCAGTACATCAAGTG
TATCATATGCCAAGTACGCCCCCTATTGACGTCAATGACGGTAAATGGCCCGCCTGGCATTATGCCCAGT
ACATGACCTTATGGGACTTTCCTACTTGGCAGTACATCTACGTATTAGTCATCGCTATTACCATGGTGAT
GCGGTTTTGGCAGTACATCAATGGGCGTGGATAGCGGTTTGACTCACGGGGATTTCCAAGTCTCCACCCC
ATTGACGTCAATGGGAGTTTGTTTTGGCACCAAAATCAACGGGACTTTCCAAAATGTCGTAACAACTCCG
CCCCATTGACGCAAATGGGCGGTAGGCGTGTACGGTGGGAGGTCTATATAAGCAGAGCTCTCTGGCTAAC
TAGAGAACCCACTGCTTACTGGCTTATCGAAATTAATACGACTCACTATAGGGAGACCCAAGCTGCTAGC
TAAGATGGTTCGGCAGTGGCAGCCAGATGTGGAATGGGCACAGCAGTTTGGGGGAGCTGTTATGTACCCA
AGCAAAGAAACAGCCCACTGGAAGCCTCCACCTTGGAATGATGTGGACCCTCCAAAGGACACAATTGTGA
AGAACATTACCCTGAACTTTGGGCCCCAACACCCAGCAGCGCATGGTGTCCTGCGACTAGTGATGGAATT
GAGTGGGGAGATGGTGCGGAAGTGTGATCCTCACATCGGGCTCCTGCACCGAGGCACTGAGAAGCTCATT
GAATACAAGACCTATCTTCAGGCCCTTCCATACTTTGACCGGCTAGACTATGTGTCCATGATGTGTAACG
AACAGGCCTATTCTCTAGCTGTGGAGAAGTTGCTAAACATCCGGCCTCCTCCTCGGGCACAGTGGATCCG
AGTGCTGTTTGGAGAAATCACACGTTTGTTGAACCACATCATGGCTGTGACCACACATGCCCTGGACCTT
GGGGCCATGACCCCTTTCTTCTGGCTGTTTGAAGAAAGGGAGAAGATGTTTGAGTTCTACGAGCGAGTGT
CTGGAGCCCGAATGCATGCTGCTTATATCCGGCCAGGAGGAGTGCACCAGGACCTACCCCTTGGGCTTAT
GGATGACATTTATCAGTTTTCTAAGAACTTCTCTCTTCGGCTTGATGAGTTGGAGGAGTTGCTGACCAAC
AATAGGATCTGGCGAAATCGGACAATTGACATTGGGGTTGTAACAGCAGAAGAAGCACTTAACTATGGTT
TTAGTGGAGTGATGCTTCGGGGCTCAGGCATCCAGTGGGACCTGCGGAAGACCCAGCCCTATGATGTTTA
CGACCAGGTTGAGTTTGATGTTCCTGTTGGTTCTCGAGGGGACTGCTATGATAGGTACCTGTGCCGGGTG
GAGGAGATGCGCCAGTCCCTGAGAATTATCGCACAGTGTCTAAACAAGATGCCTCCTGGGGAGATCAAGG
TTGATGATGCCAAAGTGTCTCCACCTAAGCGAGCAGAGATGAAGACTTCCATGGAGTCACTGATTCATCA
CTTTAAGTTGTATACTGAGGGCTACCAAGTTCCTCCAGGAGCCACATATACTGCCATTGAGGCTCCCAAG
GGAGAGTTTGGGGTGTACCTGGTGTCTGATGGCAGCAGCCGCCCTTATCGATGCAAGATCAAGGCTCCTG
GTTTTGCCCATCTGGCTGGTTTGGACAAGATGTCTAAGGGACACATGTTGGCAGATGTCGTTGCCATCAT
AGGTACCCAAGATATTGTATTTGGAGAAGTAGATCGGGCGGCCGCCACTGTGCTGGATATCTGCAGAATT
CCACCACACTGGACTAGTGGATCCGAGCTCGGTACCAAGCTTGGGCCCGAACAAAAACTCATCTCAGAAG
AGGATCTGAATAGCGCCGTCGACCATCATCATCATCATCATTGAGTTTAAACGGTCTCCAGCTTAAGTTT
AAACCGCTGATCAGCCTCGACTGTGCCTTCTAGTTGCCAGCCATCTGTTGTTTGCCCCTCCCCCGTGCCT
TCCTTGACCCTGGAAGGTGCCACTCCCACTGTCCTTTCCTAATAAAATGAGGAAATTGCATCGCATTGTC
TGAGTAGGTGTCATTCTATTCTGGGGGGTGGGGTGGGGCAGGACAGCAAGGGGGAGGATTGGGAAGACAA
TAGCAGGCATGCTGGGGATGCGGTGGGCTCTATGGCTTCTGAGGCGGAAAGAACCAGCTGGGGCTCTAGG
GGGTATCCCC
[124 nt withheld, positions 2531-2654]
C
[91 nt withheld, positions 2656-2746]
A
[49 nt withheld, positions 2748-2796]
CCTTTGACGTTGGAGTCCACGTTCTTT
[37 nt withheld, positions 2824-2860]
ACCCTATCTCGGTCTATTCTTTTGATTTATAAGGGATTTTGCCGATTTCGGCCTATTGGTTAAAAAATGA
GCTGATTTAACAAAAATTTAACGCGAATTAATTCTGTGGAATGTGTGTCAGTTAGGGTGTGGAAAGTCCC
CAGGCTCCCCAGCAGGCAGAAGTATGCAAAGCATGCATCTCAATTAGTCAGCAACCAGGTGTGGAAAGTC
CCCAGGCTCCCCAGCAGGCAGAAGTATGCAAAGCATGCATCTCAATTAGTCAGCAACCATAGTCCCGCCC
CTAACTCCGCCCATCCCGCCCCTAACTCCGCCCAGTTCCGCCCATTCTCCGCCCCATGGCTGACTAATTT
TTTTTATTTATGCAGAGGCCGAGGCCGCCTCTGCCTCTGAGCTATTCCAGAAGTAGTGAGGAGGCTTTTT
TGGAGGCCTAGGCTTTTGCAAAAAGCTCCCGGGAGCTTGTATATCCATTTTCGGATCTGATCAAGAGACA
GGATGAGGATCGTTTCGCATGATTGAACAAGATGGATTGCACGCAGGTTCTCCGGCCGCTTGGGTGGAGA
GGCTATTCGGCTATGACTGGGCACAACAGACAATCGGCTGCTCTGATGCCGCCGTGTTCCGGCTGTCAGC
GCAGGGGCGCCCGGTTCTTTTTGTCAAGACCGACCTGTCCGGTGCCCTGAATGAACTGCAGGACGAGGCA
GCGCGGCTATCGTGGCTGGCCACGACGGGCGTTCCTTGCGCAGCTGTGCTCGACGTTGTCACTGAAGCGG
GAAGGGACTGGCTGCTATTGGGCGAAGTGCCGGGGCAGGATCTCCTGTCATCTCACCTTGCTCCTGCCGA
GAAAGTATCCATCATGGCTGATGCAATGCGGCGGCTGCATACGCTTGATCCGGCTACCTGCCCATTCGAC
CACCAAGCGAAACATCGCATCGAGCGAGCACGTACTCGGATGGAAGCCGGTCTTGTCGATCAGGATGATC
TGGACGAAGAGCATCAGGGGCTCGCGCCAGCCGAACTGTTCGCCAGGCTCAAGGCGCGCATGCCCGACGG
CGAGGATCTCGTCGTGACCCATGGCGATGCCTGCTTGCCGAATATCATGGTGGAAAATGGCCGCTTTTCT
GGATTCATCGACTGTGGCCGGCTGGGTGTGGCGGACCGCTATCAGGACATAGCGTTGGCTACCCGTGATA
TTGCTGAAGAGCTTGGCGGCGAATGGGCTGACCGCTTCCTCGTGCTTTACGGTATCGCCGCTCCCGATTC
GCAGCGCATCGCCTTCTATCGCCTTCTTGACGAGTTCTTCTGAGCGGGACTCTGGGGTTCGAAATGACCG
ACCAAGCGACGCCCAACCTGCCATCACGAGATTTCGATTCCACCGCCGCCTTCTATGAAAGGTTGGGCTT
CGGAATCGTTTTCCGGGACGCCGGCTGGATGATCCTCCAGCGCGGGGATCTCATGCTGGAGTTCTTCGCC
CACCCCAACTTGTTTATTGCAGCTTATAATGGTTACAAATAAAGCAATAGCATCACAAATTTCACAAATA
AAGCATTTTTTTCACTGCATTCTAGTTGTGGTTTGTCCAAACTCATCAATGTATCTTATCATGTCTGTAT
ACCGTCGACCTCTAGCTAGAGCTTGGCGTAATCATGGTCATAGCTGTTTCCTGTGTGAAATTGTTATCCG
CTCACAATTCCACACAACATACGAGCCGGAAGCATAAAGTGTAAAGCCTGGGGTGCCTAATGAGTGAGCT
AACTCACATTAATTGCGTTGCGCTCACTGCCCGCTTTCCAGTCGGGAAACCTGTCGTGCCAGCTGCATTA
ATGAATCGGCCAACGCGCGGGGAGAGGCGGTTTGCGTATTGGGCGCTCTTCCGCTTCCTCGCTCACTGAC
TCGCTGCGCTCGGTCGTTCGGCTGCGGCGAGCGGTATCAGCTCACTCAAAGGCGGTAATACGGTTATCCA
CAGAATCAGGGGATAACGCAGGAAAGAACATGTGAGCAAAAGGCCAGCAAAAGGCCAGGAACCGTAAAAA
GGCCGCGTTGCTGGCGTTTTTCCATAGGCTCCGCCCCCCTGACGAGCATCACAAAAATCGACGCTCAAGT
CAGAGGTGGCGAAACCCGACAGGACTATAAAGATACCAGGCGTTTCCCCCTGGAAGCTCCCTCGTGCGCT
CTCCTGTTCCGACCCTGCCGCTTACCGGATACCTGTCCGCCTTTCTCCCTTCGGGAAGCGTGGCGCTTTC
TCATAGCTCACGCTGTAGGTATCTCAGTTCGGTGTAGGTCGTTCGCTCCAAGCTGGGCTGTGTGCACGAA
CCCCCCGTTCAGCCCGACCGCTGCGCCTTATCCGGTAACTATCGTCTTGAGTCCAACCCGGTAAGACACG
ACTTATCGCCACTGGCAGCAGCCACTGGTAACAGGATTAGCAGAGCGAGGTATGTAGGCGGTGCTACAGA
GTTCTTGAAGTGGTGGCCTAACTACGGCTACACTAGAAGAACAGTATTTGGTATCTGCGCTCTGCTGAAG
CCAGTTACCTTCGGAAAAAGAGTTGGTAGCTCTTGATCCGGCAAACAAACCACCGCTGGTAGCGGTGGTT
TTTTTGTTTGCAAGCAGCAGATTACGCGCAGAAAAAAAGGATCTCAAGAAGATCCTTTGATCTTTTCTAC
GGGGTCTGACGCTCAGTGGAACGAAAACTCACGTTAAGGGATTTTGGTCATGAGATTATCAAAAAGGATC
TTCACCTAGATCCTTTTAAATTAAAAATGAAGTTTTAAATCAATCTAAAGTATATATGAGTAAACTTGGT
CTGACAGTTACCAATGCTTAATCAGTGAGGCACCTATCTCAGCGATCTGTCTATTTCGTTCATCCATAGT
TGCCTGACTCCCCGTCGTGTAGATAACTACGATACGGGAGGGCTTACCATCTGGCCCCAGTGCTGCAATG
ATACCGCGAGACCCACGCTCACCGGCTCCAGATTTATCAGCAATAAACCAGCCAGCCGGAAGGGCCGAGC
GCAGAAGTGGTCCTGCAACTTTATCCGCCTCCATCCAGTCTATTAATTGTTGCCGGGAAGCTAGAGTAAG
TAGTTCGCCAGTTAATAGTTTGCGCAACGTTGTTGCCATTGCTACAGGCATCGTGGTGTCACGCTCGTCG
TTTGGTATGGCTTCATTCAGCTCCGGTTCCCAACGATCAAGGCGAGTTACATGATCCCCCATGTTGTGCA
AAAAAGCGGTTAGCTCCTTCGGTCCTCCGATCGTTGTCAGAAGTAAGTTGGCCGCAGTGTTATCACTCAT
GGTTATGGCAGCACTGCATAATTCTCTTACTGTCATGCCATCCGTAAGATGCTTTTCTGTGACTGGTGAG
TACTCAACCAAGTCATTCTGAGAATAGTGTATGCGGCGACCGAGTTGCTCTTGCCCGGCGTCAATACGGG
ATAATACCGCGCCACATAGCAGAACTTTAAAAGTGCTCATCATTGGAAAACGTTCTTCGGGGCGAAAACT
CTCAAGGATCTTACCGCTGTTGAGATCCAGTTCGATGTAACCCACTCGTGCACCCAACTGATCTTCAGCA
TCTTTTACTTTCACCAGCGTTTCTGGGTGAGCAAAAACAGGAAGGCAAAATGCCGCAAAAAAGGGAATAA
GGGCGACACGGAAATGTTGAATACTCATACTCTTCCTTTTTCAATATTATTGAAGCATTTATCAGGGTTA
TTGTCTCATGAGCGGATACATATTTGAATGTATTTAGAAAAATAAACAAATAGGGGTTCCGCGCACATTT
CCCCGAAAAGTGCCACCTGACGTCGACGGATCGGGAGATCTCCCGATCCCCTATGGTGCACTCTCAGTAC
AATCTGCTCTGATGCCGCATAGTTAAGCCAGTATCTGCTCCCTGCTTGTGTGTTGGAGGTCGCTGAGTAG
TGCGCGAGCAAAA
Features (pLannotate 1.2.2; 20 found; start..end, strand, type, name):
    106..485     +  enhancer       CMV enhancer: human cytomegalovirus immediate early enhancer
    486..689     +  promoter       CMV promoter: human cytomegalovirus (CMV) immediate early promoter
    685..718     +  LTR            5' LTR (truncated) (fragment): truncated 5' long terminal repeat (LTR) from HIV-1
    736..2067    +  CDS            NDUFS2: NDUS2_HUMAN - Experimental evidence at protein level: Swiss-Prot protein existence level 1. Core subunit of the mitochondrial membrane respiratory chain NADH dehydrogenase (Complex I) which catalyzes electron transfer from NADH through the respiratory chain, using ubiquinone as an electron acceptor (PubMed:30922174, PubMed:22036843). Essential for the catalytic activity of complex I (PubMed:30922174, PubMed:22036843). Essential for the assembly of complex I (By similarity). Redox- sensitive, critical component of the oxygen-sensing pathway in the pulmonary vasculature which plays a key role in
   2194..2211    +  CDS            capTEV™ (fragment): composite tag for in vivo biotinylation, TEV protease cleavage, and 6xHis tagging
   2261..2485    +  polyA_signal   bGH poly(A) signal: bovine growth hormone polyadenylation signal
   2489..2510    +  promoter       SV40 promoter (fragment): SV40 enhancer and early promoter
   2531..2959    +  rep_origin     f1 ori (sequence partly withheld): f1 bacteriophage origin of replication; arrow indicates direction of (+) strand synthesis
   2973..3302    +  promoter       SV40 promoter: SV40 enhancer and early promoter
   3369..4160    +  CDS            neo: KKA2_KLEPN - Also known as kan, nptII. Experimental evidence at protein level: Swiss-Prot protein existence level 1. Resistance to kanamycin, neomycin, paromomycin, ribostamycin, butirosin and gentamicin B. From Klebsiella pneumoniae.
   4184..4342    +  CDS            ble (fragment): BLE_KLEPN - Experimental evidence at protein level: Swiss-Prot protein existence level 1. Binding protein with a strong affinity to the bleomycin family of antibiotics. Binds to CL990; an antimitotic-antibiotic compound. From Klebsiella pneumoniae.
   4337..4458    +  polyA_signal   SV40 poly(A) signal: SV40 polyadenylation signal
   4531..4547    -  protein_bind   lac operator: The lac repressor binds to the lac operator to inhibit transcription in E. coli. This inhibition can be relieved by adding lactose or isopropyl-β-D-thiogalactopyranoside (IPTG). lac repressor encoded by lacI
   4555..4585    -  promoter       lac promoter: promoter for the E. coli lac operon
   4600..4621    -  protein_bind   CAP binding site: CAP binding activates transcription in the presence of cAMP. E. coli catabolite activator protein
   4634..4726    -  CDS            lacI (fragment): lac repressor; lacI; The lac repressor binds to the lac operator to inhibit transcription in E. coli. This inhibition can be relieved by adding lactose or isopropyl-β-D-thiogalactopyranoside (IPTG).
   4909..5497    -  rep_origin     ori: high-copy-number ColE1/pMB1/pBR322/pUC origin of replication
   5668..6528    -  CDS            AmpR: β-lactamase; bla; confers resistance to ampicillin, carbenicillin, and related antibiotics
   6529..6633    -  promoter       AmpR promoter: bla
   6692..6744    -  misc_feature   bom (fragment): basis of mobility region from pBR322
