[The description below was written by a language model from this plasmid's Addgene catalogue record and pLannotate feature annotations shown in this document.]
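Description:
pcDNA3.1/NDUFS2 _2-33/myc-His is a mammalian expression plasmid built on the Invitrogen pcDNA3.1/myc-His(-)A backbone. It carries a truncated form of human NDUFS2, the NADH:ubiquinone oxidoreductase core subunit S2 of mitochondrial complex I. The recorded mutation removes residues 2-33, and the stated purpose describes the product as NDUFS2 lacking its mitochondrial targeting sequence (MTS), so the encoded protein would be expected not to be imported normally into mitochondria. The insert, listed as about 1.3 kb and cloned between NheI and NotI, sits downstream of the CMV immediate-early enhancer and promoter. It is followed by the bovine growth hormone polyadenylation signal.

The backbone supplies a C-terminal myc-His tag for detection and affinity capture. The automated annotation does not label the myc epitope. It flags only a short His-tag-like segment, called as a capTEV fragment, after the NDUFS2 coding region, which most likely corresponds to the 6xHis portion. A few other short calls, such as a truncated HIV-1 LTR fragment, a ble fragment and a lacI fragment, appear to be small similarity hits rather than functional elements.

An SV40 early promoter drives the neomycin phosphotransferase gene, terminated by the SV40 poly(A) signal, which allows G418 selection of stably transfected mammalian cells. In E. coli the plasmid is maintained through a high-copy ColE1/pUC-type origin and ampicillin resistance (AmpR with its own promoter), and an f1 origin is also present. The full sequenced record is 6,793 nt. The associated publication concerns a ubiquinone-uncompetitive inhibitor of complex I in cancer metabolism, which suggests the construct serves as a targeting-deficient variant of NDUFS2, though the record does not describe specific experiments.
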