Addgene plasmid #127492: pcDNA3.1/NDUFS2 _2-33/myc-His
Purpose: Expresses myc-tagged _MTS NDUFS2 in mammalian cells
Depositing lab: Shashi Jain & Dieter Wolf. Depositing organization: Sanford Burnham Prebys Medical Discovery Institute. Publication: Metabolic targeting of cancer by a ubiquinone uncompetitive inhibitor of mitochondrial complex I. Jain S, Hu C, Kluza J, Ke W, Tian G, Giurgiu M, Bleilevens A, Campos AR, Charbono A, Stickeler E, Maurer J, Holinski-Feder E, Vaisburg A, Bureik M, Luo G, Marchetti P, Cheng Y, Wolf DA. Cell Chem Biol. 2021 Nov 23. pii: S2451-9456(21)00479-7. doi: 10.1016/j.chembiol.2021.11.002. PubMed 34852219.
Backbone
  Vector backbone: pcDNA3.1/myc-His(-)A
  Backbone manufacturer: Invitrogen
  Backbone size w/o insert (bp): 5500
  Vector type: Mammalian Expression
  Selectable markers: Neomycin (select with G418)
Growth in bacteria
  Bacterial resistance: Ampicillin, 100 μg/mL
  Growth temperature: 37°C
  Growth strain: DH5alpha
  Copy number: High Copy
Gene/Insert
  Gene/Insert name: NDUFS2 _2-33 (alt name: NADH:ubiquinone oxidoreductase core subunit S2)
  Species: H. sapiens (human)
  Insert size (bp): 1296
  Mutation: NDUFS2 _2-33
  Entrez Gene: NDUFS2 (a.k.a. CI-49, MC1DN6)
  Promoter: CMV
  Tag / fusion protein: myc-His (C terminal on backbone)
  Cloning method: Restriction Enzyme; 5′ cloning site NheI (unknown if destroyed); 3′ cloning site NotI (unknown if destroyed)
  Sequencing primers: 5′ gttcggcagtggcagccagatgtggaatgg; 3′ catcttagctagcagcttgggtctccctatagtgagtcgtat
Terms and licenses: Academic/Nonprofit Terms; Industry Terms: Not Available to Industry
How to cite: pcDNA3.1/NDUFS2 _2-33/myc-His was a gift from Shashi Jain & Dieter Wolf (Addgene plasmid # 127492 ; http://n2t.net/addgene:127492 ; RRID:Addgene_127492)
